>Addgene plasmid #43771 | IV-GGA | depositor partial sequence | sequence record 59036 | IV-GGA sequence 279 bps
CGTCTCGACTCACCCCAGAGCAGGTCGTGGCAATCGCGAGCAATAACGGCGGAAAACAGGCTTTGGAAAC
GGTGCAGAGGCTCCTTCCAGTGCTGTGCCAAGCGCACGGCCTCACCCCAGAGCAGGTCGTGGCAATCGCG
AGCAATAACGGCGGAAAACAGGCTTTGGAAACGGTGCAGAGGCTCCTTCCAGTGCTGTGCCAAGCGCACG
GATTAACCCCAGAGCAGGTCGTGGCAATCGCCTCCAACATTGGCGGGAGACCCGCACTGGAGAGAGACG
