>Addgene plasmid #43771 | IV-GGA | addgene partial sequence | sequence record 62126 | M13-F20 5'-TGTAAAACGACGGCCAGT-3'
CTATAGGGCGAATTGGGCCCTCTAGATGCATGCTCGAGCGGCCGCCAGTGTGATGGATATCTGCAGAATT
CGCCCTTCGTCCTAGCGCGTCTCGACTCACCCCAGAGCAGGTCGTGGCAATCGCGAGCAATAACGGCGGA
AAACAGGCTTTGGAAACGGTGCAGAGGCTCCTTCCAGTGCTGTGCCAAGCGCACGGCCTCACCCCAGAGC
AGGTCGTGGCAATCGCGAGCAATAACGGCGGAAAACAGGCTTTGGAAACGGTGCAGAGGCTCCTTCCAGT
GCTGTGCCAAGCGCACGGATTAACCCCAGAGCAGGTCGTGGCAATCGCCTCCAACATTGGCGGGAGACCC
GCACTGGAGAGAGACGTGGGCACAGGAAAGAAGGGCGAATTCCAGCACACTGGCGGCCGTTACTAGTGGA
TCCGAGCTCGGTACCAAGCTTGATGCATAGCTTGAGTATTCTATAGTGTCACCTAAATAGCTTGGCGTAA
TCATGGTCATAGCTGTTTCCTGTGTGAAATTGTTATCCGCTCACAATTCCACACAACATACGAGCCGGAA
GCATAAAGTGTAAAGCCTGGGGTGCCTAATGAGTGAGCTAACTCACATTAATTGCGTTGCGCTCACTGCC
CGCTTTCCAGTCGGGAAACCTGTCGTGCCAGCTGCATTAATGAATCGGCCAACGCGCGGGGAGAGGCGGT
TTGCGTATTGGGCGCTCTTCCGCTTCCTCGCTCACTGACTCGCTGCGCTCGGTCGTTCGGCTGCGGCGAG
CGGTATCAGCTCACTCAAAGGCGGTAATACGGTTATCCACAGAATCAGGGGATAACGCAGGAAAGAACAT
GTGAGCAAAAGGCCAGCAAAAGGCCAGGAACCGTAAAAAGGCCGCGTTGCTGGCGTTTTTCCATAGGCT
