[The description below was written by a language model from this plasmid's Addgene catalogue record.]
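Description:
IV-GGA is a small bacterial cloning plasmid built on the commercial pCRII-TOPO backbone (about 4 kb without insert). It carries a 279 bp synthetic insert, also called IV-GGA, that was introduced by TOPO cloning. The plasmid is maintained at high copy number in E. coli and is selectable with both ampicillin and kanamycin, in line with the dual resistance markers of this TOPO vector family. The listed sequencing primers, T7 on the 5′ side and M13 reverse on the 3′ side, show that the insert lies in the standard cloning site and can be read from either flank. No feature table is provided, so the origin of replication and other backbone elements are not individually documented here.

The record does not say what the insert encodes. It does link the plasmid to a TALEN genome-editing system developed for generating human stem cell-based disease models. In that context, the name and the short synthetic insert suggest a pre-assembled module from a TALE repeat library. "IV" probably marks a position or set within a hierarchical assembly scheme, and "GGA" probably gives the three DNA bases recognised by the encoded repeats, but this reading is an inference rather than a stated fact. The construct has no eukaryotic promoter, reporter or expression cassette on record. It is best regarded as a storage and source plasmid from which the fragment is taken for assembly into full-length TALEN expression constructs, not as a plasmid used directly in cells.
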