Addgene plasmid #43771: IV-GGA
Depositing lab: Chad Cowan & Kiran Musunuru. Depositing organization: Harvard University. Publication: A TALEN Genome-Editing System for Generating Human Stem Cell-Based Disease Models. Ding Q, Lee YK, Schaefer EA, Peters DT, Veres A, Kim K, Kuperwasser N, Motola DL, Meissner TB, Hendriks WT, Trevisan M, Gupta RM, Moisan A, Banks E, Friesen M, Schinzel RT, Xia F, Tang A, Xia Y, Figueroa E, Wann A, Ahfeldt T, Daheron L, Zhang F, Rubin LL, Peng LF, Chung RT, Musunuru K, Cowan CA. Cell Stem Cell. 2012 Dec 12. pii: S1934-5909(12)00645-5. doi: 10.1016/j.stem.2012.11.011. PubMed 23246482.
Backbone
  Vector backbone: pCRII-TOPO
  Backbone manufacturer: Invitrogen
  Backbone size w/o insert (bp): 3973
  Vector type: Bacterial Cloning
Growth in bacteria
  Bacterial resistance: Ampicillin and Kanamycin, 100 & 50 μg/mL
  Growth temperature: 37°C
  Growth strain: Top10
  Copy number: High Copy
Gene/Insert
  Gene/Insert name: IV-GGA
  Species: Synthetic
  Insert size (bp): 279
  Cloning method: TOPO Cloning
  Sequencing primers: 5′ T7; 3′ M13-rev
Terms and licenses: Academic/Nonprofit Terms; Industry Terms: Not Available to Industry
How to cite: IV-GGA was a gift from Chad Cowan & Kiran Musunuru (Addgene plasmid # 43771 ; http://n2t.net/addgene:43771 ; RRID:Addgene_43771)
